Addgene plasmid #219290: SFFV-PLEK-Brd 365
Purpose: Transcription factor PLEK with a specific barcode assigned.
Depositing lab: Filipe Pereira. Depositing organization: Center for Neuroscience and Cell Biology, University of Coimbra. Publication: A combinatorial transcription factor screening platform for immune cell reprogramming. Kurochkin I, Altman AR, Caiado I, Pertiga-Cabral D, Halitzki E, Minaeva M, Zimmermannova O, Henriques-Oliveira L, Klein D, Nair M, Oliveira D, Cajal LR, Knittel R, Feick C, Ringner M, Martin M, Cirovic B, Pires CF, Rosa FF, Sitnicka E, Theis FJ, Pereira CF. Cell Syst. 2026 Jan 21;17(1):101457. doi: 10.1016/j.cels.2025.101457. Epub 2026 Jan 14. PubMed 41539305.
Backbone
  Vector backbone: SFFV-MCS
  Backbone size w/o insert (bp): 6638
  Vector type: Lentiviral
Growth in bacteria
  Bacterial resistance: Ampicillin, 100 μg/mL
  Growth temperature: 37°C
  Growth strain: NEB Stable
  Copy number: High Copy
Gene/Insert
  Gene/Insert name: PLEK
  Species: H. sapiens (human)
  Insert size (bp): 1053
  Entrez Gene: PLEK (a.k.a. P47)
  Promoter: The spleen focus-forming virus (SFFV) promoter
  Cloning method: Restriction Enzyme; 5′ cloning site Bsp119I (not destroyed); 3′ cloning site BstHI (not destroyed)
Terms and licenses: Academic/Nonprofit Terms; Industry Terms: Not Available to Industry
Depositor comments: Barcode sequence cloned into XbaI restriction site. Design of plasmid is as follows: SFFV-[TF sequence]-WPRE-[Barcode sequence].
How to cite: SFFV-PLEK-Brd 365 was a gift from Filipe Pereira (Addgene plasmid # 219290 ; http://n2t.net/addgene:219290 ; RRID:Addgene_219290)
