[The description below was written by a language model from this plasmid's Addgene catalogue record and pLannotate feature annotations shown in this document.]
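Description:
SFFV-PLEK-Brd 365 is a lentiviral transfer plasmid built on the SFFV-MCS backbone that expresses human PLEK (pleckstrin, also known as P47) together with a construct-specific DNA barcode. It is propagated in E. coli as a high-copy plasmid through a ColE1/pUC-type origin and selected with ampicillin via the β-lactamase gene. The bacterial portion derives from a pBluescript-like vector and retains an f1 origin, lacZα and lac regulatory remnants, and flanking T7 and T3 promoters.

The viral cassette has a third-generation, self-inactivating layout. An RSV promoter replaces the U3 region of a truncated HIV-1 5' LTR to drive genomic RNA production in packaging cells. It is followed by the Ψ packaging signal with a partial gag sequence, the Rev response element for Rev-dependent nuclear export, and the cPPT/CTS, which aids nuclear import of the reverse-transcribed genome. Downstream, the spleen focus-forming virus (SFFV) LTR promoter drives the roughly 1 kb PLEK coding sequence, which was inserted by restriction cloning between multiple cloning site remnants. A WPRE follows to enhance transcript stability and expression. According to the depositor, the barcode was cloned into an XbaI site after the WPRE, giving the order SFFV–TF–WPRE–barcode; the feature table does not annotate the barcode itself. The cassette ends with a ΔU3 3' LTR, followed by an SV40 polyadenylation signal and SV40 origin sequence. No mammalian selection marker or fluorescent reporter is annotated.

The plasmid belongs to a barcoded factor library made for combinatorial transcription factor screening in immune cell reprogramming. The barcode presumably allows the delivered factor to be identified in transduced cells.
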