Features (pLannotate 1.2.2; 29 found; start..end, strand, type, name):
     94..112     -  promoter       T7 promoter: promoter for bacteriophage T7 RNA polymerase
    120..275     +  CDS            lacZα (fragment): LacZα fragment of β-galactosidase; lacZ fragment
    280..708     +  rep_origin     f1 ori (sequence partly withheld): f1 bacteriophage origin of replication; arrow indicates direction of (+) strand synthesis
    761..865     +  promoter       AmpR promoter: bla
    866..1726    +  CDS            AmpR: β-lactamase; bla; confers resistance to ampicillin, carbenicillin, and related antibiotics
   1897..2485    +  rep_origin     ori: high-copy-number ColE1/pMB1/pBR322/pUC origin of replication
   2668..2760    +  CDS            lacI (fragment): lac repressor; lacI; The lac repressor binds to the lac operator to inhibit transcription in E. coli. This inhibition can be relieved by adding lactose or isopropyl-β-D-thiogalactopyranoside (IPTG).
   2773..2794    +  protein_bind   CAP binding site: CAP binding activates transcription in the presence of cAMP. E. coli catabolite activator protein
   2809..2839    +  promoter       lac promoter: promoter for the E. coli lac operon
   2847..2863    +  protein_bind   lac operator: The lac repressor binds to the lac operator to inhibit transcription in E. coli. This inhibition can be relieved by adding lactose or isopropyl-β-D-thiogalactopyranoside (IPTG). lac repressor encoded by lacI
   2908..2926    +  promoter       T3 promoter: promoter for bacteriophage T3 RNA polymerase
   2954..3180    +  promoter       RSV promoter: Rous sarcoma virus enhancer/promoter
   3181..3361    +  LTR            5' LTR (truncated): truncated 5' long terminal repeat (LTR) from HIV-1
   3408..3533    +  misc_feature   HIV-1 Ψ: packaging signal of human immunodeficiency virus type 1
   3517..3880    +  CDS            HIV-1 gag (fragment): gag protein from human immunodeficiency virus 1; gag
   4026..4259    +  misc_feature   RRE: The Rev response element (RRE) of HIV-1 allows for Rev-dependent mRNA export from the nucleus to the cytoplasm.
   4636..4736    +  CDS            Rev (fragment): human immunodeficiency virus 1 (HIV-1) Rev protein; rev; enhances nuclear export of unspliced and incompletely spliced viral mRNAs
   4755..4872    +  misc_feature   cPPT/CTS: central polypurine tract and central termination sequence of HIV-1
   4906..5307    +  promoter       SFFV promoter: spleen focus-forming virus long terminal repeat (LTR) promoter
   5317..5340    +  misc_feature   MCS (fragment): pBluescript multiple cloning site
   5365..6414    +  CDS            PLEK: PLEK_HUMAN - Also known as P47. Experimental evidence at protein level: Swiss-Prot protein existence level 1. Major protein kinase C substrate of platelets. From Homo sapiens (Human).
   6425..6450    +  misc_feature   MCS (fragment): pBluescript multiple cloning site
   6450..6509    +  CDS            S (fragment): HBSAG_WHV6 - Experimental evidence at transcript level: Swiss-Prot protein existence level 2. The middle envelope protein plays an important role in the budding of the virion. It is involved in the induction of budding in a nucleocapsid independent way. In this process the majority of envelope proteins bud to form subviral lipoprotein particles of 22 nm of diameter that do not contain a nucleocapsid (By similarity). From Woodchuck hepatitis B virus (isolate w64/pWS23) (WHV).
   6641..7044    +  misc_feature   WPRE: woodchuck hepatitis virus posttranscriptional regulatory element
   7102..7161    +  CDS            nef (fragment): NEF_HV1Z2 - Experimental evidence at protein level: Swiss-Prot protein existence level 1. Extracellular Nef protein targets CD4(+) T-lymphocytes for apoptosis by interacting with CXCR4 surface receptors. From Human immunodeficiency virus type 1 group M subtype D (isolate Z2/CDC-Z34) (HIV-1).
   7163..7396    +  LTR            3' LTR (ΔU3): self-inactivating 3' long terminal repeat (LTR) from HIV-1
   7468..7589    +  polyA_signal   SV40 poly(A) signal: SV40 polyadenylation signal
   7608..7629    +  rep_origin     SV40 ori (fragment): SV40 origin of replication
   7629..73      +  rep_origin     SV40 ori (across the origin): SV40 origin of replication
>Addgene plasmid #219290 | SFFV-PLEK-Brd 365 | addgene full sequence | sequence record 449042 | Addgene NGS Result
ATTTATGCAGAGGCCGAGGCCGCCTCGGCCTCTGAGCTATTCCAGAAGTAGTGAGGAGGCTTTTTTGGAG
GCCTAGGGACGTACCCAATTCGCCCTATAGTGAGTCGTATTACGCGCGCTCACTGGCCGTCGTTTTACAA
CGTCGTGACTGGGAAAACCCTGGCGTTACCCAACTTAATCGCCTTGCAGCACATCCCCCTTTCGCCAGCT
GGCGTAATAGCGAAGAGGCCCGCACCGATCGCCCTTCCCAACAGTTGCGCAGCCTGAATGGCGAATGGG
[124 nt withheld, positions 280-403]
C
[91 nt withheld, positions 405-495]
A
[49 nt withheld, positions 497-545]
CCTTTGACGTTGGAGTCCACGTTCTTT
[37 nt withheld, positions 573-609]
ACCCTATCTCGGTCTATTCTTTTGATTTATAAGGGATTTTGCCGATTTCGGCCTATTGGTTAAAAAATGA
GCTGATTTAACAAAAATTTAACGCGAATTTTAACAAAATATTAACGCTTACAATTTAGGTGGCACTTTTC
GGGGAAATGTGCGCGGAACCCCTATTTGTTTATTTTTCTAAATACATTCAAATATGTATCCGCTCATGAG
ACAATAACCCTGATAAATGCTTCAATAATATTGAAAAAGGAAGAGTATGAGTATTCAACATTTCCGTGTC
GCCCTTATTCCCTTTTTTGCGGCATTTTGCCTTCCTGTTTTTGCTCACCCAGAAACGCTGGTGAAAGTAA
AAGATGCTGAAGATCAGTTGGGTGCACGAGTGGGTTACATCGAACTGGATCTCAACAGCGGTAAGATCCT
TGAGAGTTTTCGCCCCGAAGAACGTTTTCCAATGATGAGCACTTTTAAAGTTCTGCTATGTGGCGCGGTA
TTATCCCGTATTGACGCCGGGCAAGAGCAACTCGGTCGCCGCATACACTATTCTCAGAATGACTTGGTTG
AGTACTCACCAGTCACAGAAAAGCATCTTACGGATGGCATGACAGTAAGAGAATTATGCAGTGCTGCCAT
AACCATGAGTGATAACACTGCGGCCAACTTACTTCTGACAACGATCGGAGGACCGAAGGAGCTAACCGCT
TTTTTGCACAACATGGGGGATCATGTAACTCGCCTTGATCGTTGGGAACCGGAGCTGAATGAAGCCATAC
CAAACGACGAGCGTGACACCACGATGCCTGTAGCAATGGCAACAACGTTGCGCAAACTATTAACTGGCGA
ACTACTTACTCTAGCTTCCCGGCAACAATTAATAGACTGGATGGAGGCGGATAAAGTTGCAGGACCACTT
CTGCGCTCGGCCCTTCCGGCTGGCTGGTTTATTGCTGATAAATCTGGAGCCGGTGAGCGTGGGTCTCGCG
GTATCATTGCAGCACTGGGGCCAGATGGTAAGCCCTCCCGTATCGTAGTTATCTACACGACGGGGAGTCA
GGCAACTATGGATGAACGAAATAGACAGATCGCTGAGATAGGTGCCTCACTGATTAAGCATTGGTAACTG
TCAGACCAAGTTTACTCATATATACTTTAGATTGATTTAAAACTTCATTTTTAATTTAAAAGGATCTAGG
TGAAGATCCTTTTTGATAATCTCATGACCAAAATCCCTTAACGTGAGTTTTCGTTCCACTGAGCGTCAGA
CCCCGTAGAAAAGATCAAAGGATCTTCTTGAGATCCTTTTTTTCTGCGCGTAATCTGCTGCTTGCAAACA
AAAAAACCACCGCTACCAGCGGTGGTTTGTTTGCCGGATCAAGAGCTACCAACTCTTTTTCCGAAGGTAA
CTGGCTTCAGCAGAGCGCAGATACCAAATACTGTTCTTCTAGTGTAGCCGTAGTTAGGCCACCACTTCAA
GAACTCTGTAGCACCGCCTACATACCTCGCTCTGCTAATCCTGTTACCAGTGGCTGCTGCCAGTGGCGAT
AAGTCGTGTCTTACCGGGTTGGACTCAAGACGATAGTTACCGGATAAGGCGCAGCGGTCGGGCTGAACGG
GGGGTTCGTGCACACAGCCCAGCTTGGAGCGAACGACCTACACCGAACTGAGATACCTACAGCGTGAGCT
ATGAGAAAGCGCCACGCTTCCCGAAGGGAGAAAGGCGGACAGGTATCCGGTAAGCGGCAGGGTCGGAACA
GGAGAGCGCACGAGGGAGCTTCCAGGGGGAAACGCCTGGTATCTTTATAGTCCTGTCGGGTTTCGCCACC
TCTGACTTGAGCGTCGATTTTTGTGATGCTCGTCAGGGGGGCGGAGCCTATGGAAAAACGCCAGCAACGC
GGCCTTTTTACGGTTCCTGGCCTTTTGCTGGCCTTTTGCTCACATGTTCTTTCCTGCGTTATCCCCTGAT
TCTGTGGATAACCGTATTACCGCCTTTGAGTGAGCTGATACCGCTCGCCGCAGCCGAACGACCGAGCGCA
GCGAGTCAGTGAGCGAGGAAGCGGAAGAGCGCCCAATACGCAAACCGCCTCTCCCCGCGCGTTGGCCGAT
TCATTAATGCAGCTGGCACGACAGGTTTCCCGACTGGAAAGCGGGCAGTGAGCGCAACGCAATTAATGTG
AGTTAGCTCACTCATTAGGCACCCCAGGCTTTACACTTTATGCTTCCGGCTCGTATGTTGTGTGGAATTG
TGAGCGGATAACAATTTCACACAGGAAACAGCTATGACCATGATTACGCCAAGCGCGCAATTAACCCTCA
CTAAAGGGAACAAAAGCTGGAGCTGCAAGCTTAATGTAGTCTTATGCAATACTCTTGTAGTCTTGCAACA
TGGTAACGATGAGTTAGCAACATGCCTTACAAGGAGAGAAAAAGCACCGTGCATGCCGATTGGTGGAAGT
AAGGTGGTACGATCGTGCCTTATTAGGAAGGCAACAGACGGGTCTGACATGGATTGGACGAACCACTGAA
TTGCCGCATTGCAGAGATATTGTATTTAAGTGCCTAGCTCGATACATAAACGGGTCTCTCTGGTTAGACC
AGATCTGAGCCTGGGAGCTCTCTGGCTAACTAGGGAACCCACTGCTTAAGCCTCAATAAAGCTTGCCTTG
AGTGCTTCAAGTAGTGTGTGCCCGTCTGTTGTGTGACTCTGGTAACTAGAGATCCCTCAGACCCTTTTAG
TCAGTGTGGAAAATCTCTAGCAGTGGCGCCCGAACAGGGACTTGAAAGCGAAAGGGAAACCAGAGGAGCT
CTCTCGACGCAGGACTCGGCTTGCTGAAGCGCGCACGGCAAGAGGCGAGGGGCGGCGACTGGTGAGTACG
CCAAAAATTTTGACTAGCGGAGGCTAGAAGGAGAGAGATGGGTGCGAGAGCGTCAGTATTAAGCGGGGGA
GAATTAGATCGCGATGGGAAAAAATTCGGTTAAGGCCAGGGGGAAAGAAAAAATATAAATTAAAACATAT
AGTATGGGCAAGCAGGGAGCTAGAACGATTCGCAGTTAATCCTGGCCTGTTAGAAACATCAGAAGGCTGT
AGACAAATACTGGGACAGCTACAACCATCCCTTCAGACAGGATCAGAAGAACTTAGATCATTATATAATA
CAGTAGCAACCCTCTATTGTGTGCATCAAAGGATAGAGATAAAAGACACCAAGGAAGCTTTAGACAAGAT
AGAGGAAGAGCAAAACAAAAGTAAGACCACCGCACAGCAAGCGGCCGCTGATCTTCAGACCTGGAGGAGG
AGATATGAGGGACAATTGGAGAAGTGAATTATATAAATATAAAGTAGTAAAAATTGAACCATTAGGAGTA
GCACCCACCAAGGCAAAGAGAAGAGTGGTGCAGAGAGAAAAAAGAGCAGTGGGAATAGGAGCTTTGTTCC
TTGGGTTCTTGGGAGCAGCAGGAAGCACTATGGGCGCAGCGTCAATGACGCTGACGGTACAGGCCAGACA
ATTATTGTCTGGTATAGTGCAGCAGCAGAACAATTTGCTGAGGGCTATTGAGGCGCAACAGCATCTGTTG
CAACTCACAGTCTGGGGCATCAAGCAGCTCCAGGCAAGAATCCTGGCTGTGGAAAGATACCTAAAGGATC
AACAGCTCCTGGGGATTTGGGGTTGCTCTGGAAAACTCATTTGCACCACTGCTGTGCCTTGGAATGCTAG
TTGGAGTAATAAATCTCTGGAACAGATTTGGAATCACACGACCTGGATGGAGTGGGACAGAGAAATTAAC
AATTACACAAGCTTAATACACTCCTTAATTGAAGAATCGCAAAACCAGCAAGAAAAGAATGAACAAGAAT
TATTGGAATTAGATAAATGGGCAAGTTTGTGGAATTGGTTTAACATAACAAATTGGCTGTGGTATATAAA
ATTATTCATAATGATAGTAGGAGGCTTGGTAGGTTTAAGAATAGTTTTTGCTGTACTTTCTATAGTGAAT
AGAGTTAGGCAGGGATATTCACCATTATCGTTTCAGACCCACCTCCCAACCCCGAGGGGACCCGACAGGC
CCGAAGGAATAGAAGAAGAAGGTGGAGAGAGAGACAGAGACAGATCCATTCGATTAGTGAACGGATCTCG
ACGGTATCGGTTAACTTTTAAAAGAAAAGGGGGGATTGGGGGGTACAGTGCAGGGGAAAGAATAGTAGAC
ATAATAGCAACAGACATACAAACTAAAGAATTACAAAAACAAATTACAAAAATTCAAAATTTTATCGATC
ACGAGACTAGCCTCGAGCTGGCTGCAGTAACGCCATTTTGCAAGGCATGGAAAAATACCAAACCAAGAAT
AGAGAAGTTCAGATCAAGGGCGGGTACATGAAAATAGCTAACGTTGGGCCAAACAGGATATCTGCGGTGA
GCAGTTTCGGCCCCGGCCCGGGGCCAAGAACAGATGGTCACCGCAGTTTCGGCCCCGGCCCGAGGCCAAG
AACAGATGGTCCCCAGATATGGCCCAACCCTCAGCAGTTTCTTAAGACCCATCAGATGTTTCCAGGCTCC
CCCAAGGACCTGAAATGACCCTGCGCCTTATTTGAATTAACCAATCAGCCTGCTTCTCGCTTCTGTTCGC
GCGCTTCTGCTTCCCGAGCTCTATAAAAGAGCTCACAACCCCTCACTCGGCGCGCCAGTCCTCCGACAGA
CTGAGTCGGCCGGTCGAATCAAGCTTATCGATACCGTCGACGGATCCGCTAGCCCGCGGTTCGAAATGGA
ACCAAAGCGGATCAGAGAGGGCTACCTTGTGAAGAAGGGGAGCGTGTTCAATACGTGGAAACCCATGTGG
GTTGTATTGTTAGAAGATGGAATTGAATTCTATAAGAAGAAAAGTGACAACAGCCCCAAAGGAATGATCC
CGCTGAAAGGGAGCACTCTGACTAGCCCTTGTCAAGACTTTGGCAAAAGGATGTTTGTGTTTAAGATCAC
TACGACCAAACAGCAGGACCACTTCTTCCAGGCAGCCTTCCTGGAGGAGAGAGATGCCTGGGTTCGGGAT
ATCAAGAAGGCCATTAAATGCATTGAAGGAGGCCAGAAATTTGCCAGGAAATCTACCAGGAGGTCCATTC
GACTGCCAGAAACCATTGACTTAGGTGCCTTATATTTGTCCATGAAAGACACTGAAAAAGGAATAAAAGA
ACTGAATCTAGAGAAGGACAAGAAGATTTTTAATCACTGCTTCACAGGTAACTGCGTCATTGATTGGCTG
GTATCCAACCAGTCTGTTAGGAATCGCCAGGAAGGCCTCATGATTGCTTCATCGCTGCTCAATGAGGGGT
ATCTGCAGCCTGCTGGAGACATGTCCAAGAGTGCAGTGGATGGAACTGCTGAAAACCCTTTCCTGGACAA
CCCTGATGCCTTCTACTACTTTCCAGACAGTGGGTTCTTCTGTGAAGAGAATTCCAGTGATGATGATGTG
ATTCTGAAAGAAGAATTCAGAGGGGTCATTATCAAGCAGGGATGTTTACTGAAGCAGGGGCATAGAAGGA
AAAACTGGAAAGTGAGGAAGTTCATCTTGAGAGAAGACCCTGCCTACCTGCACTACTATGACCCTGCTGG
GGCAGAAGATCCCCTGGGAGCAATTCACTTGAGAGGCTGTGTGGTGACTTCAGTGGAGAGCAACTCAAAT
GGCAGGAAGAGTGAGGAAGAGAACCTTTTTGAGATCATCACAGCAGATGAAGTGCACTATTTCTTGCAAG
CAGCCACCCCCAAGGAGCGCACAGAGTGGATCAAAGCCATCCAGATGGCCTCCCGAACTGGGAAGTAAAC
CGGTCGGATCCCCCGGGCTGCAGGAATTCGAGCATCTTACCGCCATTTATTCCCATATTTGTTCTGTTTT
TCTTGATTTGGGTATACATTTAAATGTTAATAAAACAAAATGGTGGGGCAATCATTTACATTTTTAGGGA
TATGTAATTACTAGTTCAGGTGTATTGCCACAAGACAAACATGTTAAGAAACTTTCCCGTTATTTACGCT
CTGTTCCTGTTAATCAACCTCTGGATTACAAAATTTGTGAAAGATTGACTGATATTCTTAACTATGTTGC
TCCTTTTACGCTGTGTGGATATGCTGCTTTAATGCCTCTGTATCATGCTATTGCTTCCCGTACGGCTTTC
GTTTTCTCCTCCTTGTATAAATCCTGGTTGCTGTCTCTTTATGAGGAGTTGTGGCCCGTTGTCCGTCAAC
GTGGCGTGGTGTGCTCTGTGTTTGCTGACGCAACCCCCACTGGCTGGGGCATTGCCACCACCTGTCAACT
CCTTTCTGGGACTTTCGCTTTCCCCCTCCCGATCGCCACGGCAGAACTCATCGCCGCCTGCCTTGCCCGC
TGCTGGACAGGGGCTAGGTTGCTGGGCACTGATAATTCCGTGGTGTTGTCGGGGAAGCTGACGTCCTTTG
CAATTCGATATCAAGCTGTACCTTCTAGATGTACAGTAGCGTTAGCGCTTCTAGACCAATGACTTACAAG
GCAGCTGTAGATCTTAGCCACTTTTTAAAAGAAAAGGGGGGACTGGAAGGGCTAATTCACTCCCAACGAA
GACAAGATCTGCTTTTTGCTTGTACTGGGTCTCTCTGGTTAGACCAGATCTGAGCCTGGGAGCTCTCTGG
CTAACTAGGGAACCCACTGCTTAAGCCTCAATAAAGCTTGCCTTGAGTGCTTCAAGTAGTGTGTGCCCGT
CTGTTGTGTGACTCTGGTAACTAGAGATCCCTCAGACCCTTTTAGTCAGTGTGGAAAATCTCTAGCAGTA
GTAGTTCATGTCATCTTATTATTCAGTATTTATAACTTGCAAAGAAATGAATATCAGAGAGTGAGAGGAA
CTTGTTTATTGCAGCTTATAATGGTTACAAATAAAGCAATAGCATCACAAATTTCACAAATAAAGCATTT
TTTTCACTGCATTCTAGTTGTGGTTTGTCCAAACTCATCAATGTATCTTATCATGTCTGGCTCTAGCTAT
CCCGCCCCTAACTCCGCCCATCCCGCCCCTAACTCCGCCCAGTTCCGCCCATTCTCCGCCCCATGGCTGA
CTAATTTTTTTT
