>Addgene plasmid #219290 | SFFV-PLEK-Brd 365 | depositor partial sequence | sequence record 428350 | TF ORF
ATGGAACCAAAGCGGATCAGAGAGGGCTACCTTGTGAAGAAGGGGAGCGTGTTCAATACGTGGAAACCCA
TGTGGGTTGTATTGTTAGAAGATGGAATTGAATTCTATAAGAAGAAAAGTGACAACAGCCCCAAAGGAAT
GATCCCGCTGAAAGGGAGCACTCTGACTAGCCCTTGTCAAGACTTTGGCAAAAGGATGTTTGTGTTTAAG
ATCACTACGACCAAACAGCAGGACCACTTCTTCCAGGCAGCCTTCCTGGAGGAGAGAGATGCCTGGGTTC
GGGATATCAAGAAGGCCATTAAATGCATTGAAGGAGGCCAGAAATTTGCCAGGAAATCTACCAGGAGGTC
CATTCGACTGCCAGAAACCATTGACTTAGGTGCCTTATATTTGTCCATGAAAGACACTGAAAAAGGAATA
AAAGAACTGAATCTAGAGAAGGACAAGAAGATTTTTAATCACTGCTTCACAGGTAACTGCGTCATTGATT
GGCTGGTATCCAACCAGTCTGTTAGGAATCGCCAGGAAGGCCTCATGATTGCTTCATCGCTGCTCAATGA
GGGGTATCTGCAGCCTGCTGGAGACATGTCCAAGAGTGCAGTGGATGGAACTGCTGAAAACCCTTTCCTG
GACAACCCTGATGCCTTCTACTACTTTCCAGACAGTGGGTTCTTCTGTGAAGAGAATTCCAGTGATGATG
ATGTGATTCTGAAAGAAGAATTCAGAGGGGTCATTATCAAGCAGGGATGTTTACTGAAGCAGGGGCATAG
AAGGAAAAACTGGAAAGTGAGGAAGTTCATCTTGAGAGAAGACCCTGCCTACCTGCACTACTATGACCCT
GCTGGGGCAGAAGATCCCCTGGGAGCAATTCACTTGAGAGGCTGTGTGGTGACTTCAGTGGAGAGCAACT
CAAATGGCAGGAAGAGTGAGGAAGAGAACCTTTTTGAGATCATCACAGCAGATGAAGTGCACTATTTCTT
GCAAGCAGCCACCCCCAAGGAGCGCACAGAGTGGATCAAAGCCATCCAGATGGCCTCCCGAACTGGGAAG
TAA
