>Addgene plasmid #219290 | SFFV-PLEK-Brd 365 | depositor partial sequence | sequence record 428351 | Barcode sequence
TGTACAGTAGCGTTAGCGCT
